Addgene plasmid #194841: MAC-C Sars-CoV-2 S_L241-243del
Purpose: Sars-CoV-2 S_L241-243del in MAC-C destination vector
Depositing lab: Markku Varjosalo. Depositing organization: University of Helsinki, Institute of Biotechnology. Publication: The comprehensive SARS-CoV-2 ‘hijackome’ knowledge base— reveals significant changes in host cell protein expression and activation by multiple SARS-CoV-2 variants. Varjosalo M, Huuskonen S, Liu X, Redchuk T, Salokas K, Lundberg R, Maljanen S, Belik M, Reinholm A, Kolehmainen P, Tripathi G, Laine P, Belanov S, Auvinen P, Vartiainen M, Laine L, Österlund P, Julkkunen I, Kakkola L. 10 May 2024, Research Square 10.21203/rs.3.rs-4322477/v1.
Backbone
  Vector backbone: MAC-tag-C (#108077)
  Vector type: Mammalian Expression
  Selectable markers: Hygromycin
Growth in bacteria
  Bacterial resistance: Ampicillin, 100 μg/mL
  Growth temperature: 37°C
  Growth strain: DH5alpha
  Copy number: High Copy
Gene/Insert
  Gene/Insert name: S_L241-243del (alt name: Spike protein L241-243del)
  Species: Sars-CoV-2
  Mutation: L241-243del
  Entrez Gene: S (a.k.a. GU280_gp02, spike glycoprotein)
  Tag / fusion protein: MAC-C (C terminal on backbone)
Terms and licenses: Academic/Nonprofit Terms; Industry Terms
Depositor comments: Please visit https://doi.org/10.21203/rs.3.rs-4322477/v1 for preprint.
How to cite: MAC-C Sars-CoV-2 S_L241-243del was a gift from Markku Varjosalo (Addgene plasmid # 194841 ; http://n2t.net/addgene:194841 ; RRID:Addgene_194841)
