[The description below was written by a language model from this plasmid's Addgene catalogue record and pLannotate feature annotations shown in this document.]
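Description:
MAC-C Sars-CoV-2 S_L241-243del is a mammalian expression plasmid built on the MAC-tag-C Gateway destination backbone, carrying the SARS-CoV-2 spike glycoprotein with the L241-243 deletion. It is maintained in E. coli as a high-copy plasmid through a ColE1/pUC-type origin and an ampicillin resistance gene. The annotated sequence is about 10.1 kb and is labelled a partial NGS result. It also shows fragments of an f1 origin and lac regulatory elements left over from the backbone.

The spike coding sequence sits between attB1 and attB2 sites, consistent with insertion by Gateway recombination. It is driven by the CMV enhancer and immediate-early promoter. Short tet operator-like fragments are annotated just downstream of this promoter, which suggests a tetracycline-regulatable CMV/TetO arrangement, although the catalogue fields do not state inducibility. Downstream of attB2, an E. coli birA-derived coding sequence is annotated, followed by the bGH polyadenylation signal. This corresponds to the C-terminal MAC tag supplied by the backbone, whose biotin ligase component allows proximity-dependent biotinylation of proteins near the bait. Any affinity-epitope portion of the tag is not separately annotated in the feature table.

An FRT site lies immediately upstream of a hygromycin resistance gene that has no full promoter of its own, followed by an SV40 poly(A) signal. This layout is typical of FLP-mediated integration into a host cell line carrying a genomic FRT site, with hygromycin selecting stable isogenic integrants. The associated publication indicates use in mapping host protein interactions and cellular changes caused by SARS-CoV-2 proteins and their variant forms.
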