Features (pLannotate 1.2.2; 24 found; start..end, strand, type, name):
    105..329     +  polyA_signal   bGH poly(A) signal: bovine growth hormone polyadenylation signal
    333..354     +  promoter       SV40 promoter (fragment): SV40 enhancer and early promoter
    375..608     +  rep_origin     f1 ori (fragment) (sequence partly withheld): f1 bacteriophage origin of replication; arrow indicates direction of (+) strand synthesis
    613..660     +  protein_bind   FRT: FLP-mediated recombination occurs in the 8-bp core sequence TCTAGAAA (Turan and Bode, 2011). FLP recombinase from the Saccharomyces cerevisiae 2μ plasmid
    668..1690    +  CDS            HygR: aminoglycoside phosphotransferase from E. coli; aph(4)-Ia; confers resistance to hygromycin
   1700..1825    +  CDS            ble (fragment): BLE_KLEPN - Experimental evidence at protein level: Swiss-Prot protein existence level 1. Binding protein with a strong affinity to the bleomycin family of antibiotics. Binds to CL990; an antimitotic-antibiotic compound. From Klebsiella pneumoniae.
   1820..1941    +  polyA_signal   SV40 poly(A) signal: SV40 polyadenylation signal
   2014..2030    -  protein_bind   lac operator: The lac repressor binds to the lac operator to inhibit transcription in E. coli. This inhibition can be relieved by adding lactose or isopropyl-β-D-thiogalactopyranoside (IPTG). lac repressor encoded by lacI
   2038..2068    -  promoter       lac promoter: promoter for the E. coli lac operon
   2083..2104    -  protein_bind   CAP binding site: CAP binding activates transcription in the presence of cAMP. E. coli catabolite activator protein
   2117..2209    -  CDS            lacI (fragment): lac repressor; lacI; The lac repressor binds to the lac operator to inhibit transcription in E. coli. This inhibition can be relieved by adding lactose or isopropyl-β-D-thiogalactopyranoside (IPTG).
   2392..2980    -  rep_origin     ori: high-copy-number ColE1/pMB1/pBR322/pUC origin of replication
   3151..4011    -  CDS            AmpR: β-lactamase; bla; confers resistance to ampicillin, carbenicillin, and related antibiotics
   4012..4116    -  promoter       AmpR promoter: bla
   4175..4227    -  misc_feature   bom (fragment): basis of mobility region from pBR322
   4382..4761    +  enhancer       CMV enhancer: human cytomegalovirus immediate early enhancer
   4762..4965    +  promoter       CMV promoter: human cytomegalovirus (CMV) immediate early promoter
   4967..4986    +  promoter       PLtetO-1 promoter (fragment): modified phage lambda PL promoter with tet operator sites (Lutz and Bujard, 1997)
   4988..5007    +  promoter       PLtetO-1 promoter (fragment): modified phage lambda PL promoter with tet operator sites (Lutz and Bujard, 1997)
   5015..5048    +  promoter       TRE3GV promoter (fragment): 3rd-generation Tet-responsive promoter that can be activated by binding of Tet-On® 3G, optimized for retroviral and lentiviral vectors
   5184..5201    +  protein_bind   attB1 (fragment): mutant version of attB; core recombination site for the Gateway® BP reaction BP Clonase™
   5207..9016    +  CDS            S: SPIKE_SARS2 - Experimental evidence at protein level: Swiss-Prot protein existence level 1. [Spike glycoprotein]: May down-regulate host tetherin (BST2) by lysosomal degradation, thereby counteracting its antiviral activity. From Severe acute respiratory syndrome coronavirus 2 (2019-nCoV) (SARS-CoV-2).
   9018..9042    -  protein_bind   attB2: mutant version of attB; recombination site for the Gateway® BP reaction BP Clonase™
   9230..55      +  CDS            birA (across the origin): BIRA_ECOLI - Also known as bioR, dhbB. Experimental evidence at protein level: Swiss-Prot protein existence level 1. Acts both as a biotin--[acetyl-CoA-carboxylase] ligase and a biotin-operon repressor. In the presence of ATP, BirA activates biotin to form the BirA-biotinyl-5'-adenylate (BirA-bio-5'-AMP or holoBirA) complex. HoloBirA can either transfer the biotinyl moiety to the biotin carboxyl carrier protein (BCCP) subunit of acetyl-CoA carboxylase, or bind to the biotin operator site and inhibit transcription of the operon. From Escherichia coli (strain K12).
>Addgene plasmid #194841 | MAC-C Sars-CoV-2 S_L241-243del | addgene full sequence | sequence record 386207 | Addgene Partial NGS Result
CGGCATCATCAAGCCCTGGATGGGCGGCGAGATCAGCCTGCGGAGCGCCGAGAAGTGATGACTCGAGTCT
AGAGGGCCCGTTTAAACCCGCTGATCAGCCTCGACTGTGCCTTCTAGTTGCCAGCCATCTGTTGTTTGCC
CCTCCCCCGTGCCTTCCTTGACCCTGGAAGGTGCCACTCCCACTGTCCTTTCCTAATAAAATGAGGAAAT
TGCATCGCATTGTCTGAGTAGGTGTCATTCTATTCTGGGGGGTGGGGTGGGGCAGGACAGCAAGGGGGAG
GATTGGGAAGACAATAGCAGGCATGCTGGGGATGCGGTGGGCTCTATGGCTTCTGAGGCGGAAAGAACCA
GCTGGGGCTCTAGGGGGTATCCCC
[124 nt withheld, positions 375-498]
C
[91 nt withheld, positions 500-590]
AGGGTGATGGTTCACGTACCTAGAAGTTCCTATTCCGAAGTTCCTATTCTCTAGAAAGTATAGGAACTTC
CTTGGCCAAAAAGCCTGAACTCACCGCGACGTCTGTCGAGAAGTTTCTGATCGAAAAGTTCGACAGCGTC
TCCGACCTGATGCAGCTCTCGGAGGGCGAAGAATCTCGTGCTTTCAGCTTCGATGTAGGAGGGCGTGGAT
ATGTCCTGCGGGTAAATAGCTGCGCCGATGGTTTCTACAAAGATCGTTATGTTTATCGGCACTTTGCATC
GGCCGCGCTCCCGATTCCGGAAGTGCTTGACATTGGGGAATTCAGCGAGAGCCTGACCTATTGCATCTCC
CGCCGTGCACAGGGTGTCACGTTGCAAGACCTGCCTGAAACCGAACTGCCCGCTGTTCTGCAGCCGGTCG
CGGAGGCCATGGATGCGATCGCTGCGGCCGATCTTAGCCAGACGAGCGGGTTCGGCCCATTCGGACCGCA
AGGAATCGGTCAATACACTACATGGCGTGATTTCATATGCGCGATTGCTGATCCCCATGTGTATCACTGG
CAAACTGTGATGGACGACACCGTCAGTGCGTCCGTCGCGCAGGCTCTCGATGAGCTGATGCTTTGGGCCG
AGGACTGCCCCGAAGTCCGGCACCTCGTGCACGCGGATTTCGGCTCCAACAATGTCCTGACGGACAATGG
CCGCATAACAGCGGTCATTGACTGGAGCGAGGCGATGTTCGGGGATTCCCAATACGAGGTCGCCAACATC
TTCTTCTGGAGGCCGTGGTTGGCTTGTATGGAGCAGCAGACGCGCTACTTCGAGCGGAGGCATCCGGAGC
TTGCAGGATCGCCGCGGCTCCGGGCGTATATGCTCCGCATTGGTCTTGACCAACTCTATCAGAGCTTGGT
TGACGGCAATTTCGATGATGCAGCTTGGGCGCAGGGTCGATGCGACGCAATCGTCCGATCCGGAGCCGGG
ACTGTCGGGCGTACACAAATCGCCCGCAGAAGCGCGGCCGTCTGGACCGATGGCTGTGTAGAAGTACTCG
CCGATAGTGGAAACCGACGCCCCAGCACTCGTCCGAGGGCAAAGGAATAGCACGTACTACGAGATTTCGA
TTCCACCGCCGCCTTCTATGAAAGGTTGGGCTTCGGAATCGTTTTCCGGGACGCCGGCTGGATGATCCTC
CAGCGCGGGGATCTCATGCTGGAGTTCTTCGCCCACCCCAACTTGTTTATTGCAGCTTATAATGGTTACA
AATAAAGCAATAGCATCACAAATTTCACAAATAAAGCATTTTTTTCACTGCATTCTAGTTGTGGTTTGTC
CAAACTCATCAATGTATCTTATCATGTCTGTATACCGTCGACCTCTAGCTAGAGCTTGGCGTAATCATGG
TCATAGCTGTTTCCTGTGTGAAATTGTTATCCGCTCACAATTCCACACAACATACGAGCCGGAAGCATAA
AGTGTAAAGCCTGGGGTGCCTAATGAGTGAGCTAACTCACATTAATTGCGTTGCGCTCACTGCCCGCTTT
CCAGTCGGGAAACCTGTCGTGCCAGCTGCATTAATGAATCGGCCAACGCGCGGGGAGAGGCGGTTTGCGT
ATTGGGCGCTCTTCCGCTTCCTCGCTCACTGACTCGCTGCGCTCGGTCGTTCGGCTGCGGCGAGCGGTAT
CAGCTCACTCAAAGGCGGTAATACGGTTATCCACAGAATCAGGGGATAACGCAGGAAAGAACATGTGAGC
AAAAGGCCAGCAAAAGGCCAGGAACCGTAAAAAGGCCGCGTTGCTGGCGTTTTTCCATAGGCTCCGCCCC
CCTGACGAGCATCACAAAAATCGACGCTCAAGTCAGAGGTGGCGAAACCCGACAGGACTATAAAGATACC
AGGCGTTTCCCCCTGGAAGCTCCCTCGTGCGCTCTCCTGTTCCGACCCTGCCGCTTACCGGATACCTGTC
CGCCTTTCTCCCTTCGGGAAGCGTGGCGCTTTCTCATAGCTCACGCTGTAGGTATCTCAGTTCGGTGTAG
GTCGTTCGCTCCAAGCTGGGCTGTGTGCACGAACCCCCCGTTCAGCCCGACCGCTGCGCCTTATCCGGTA
ACTATCGTCTTGAGTCCAACCCGGTAAGACACGACTTATCGCCACTGGCAGCAGCCACTGGTAACAGGAT
TAGCAGAGCGAGGTATGTAGGCGGTGCTACAGAGTTCTTGAAGTGGTGGCCTAACTACGGCTACACTAGA
AGAACAGTATTTGGTATCTGCGCTCTGCTGAAGCCAGTTACCTTCGGAAAAAGAGTTGGTAGCTCTTGAT
CCGGCAAACAAACCACCGCTGGTAGCGGTGGTTTTTTTGTTTGCAAGCAGCAGATTACGCGCAGAAAAAA
AGGATCTCAAGAAGATCCTTTGATCTTTTCTACGGGGTCTGACGCTCAGTGGAACGAAAACTCACGTTAA
GGGATTTTGGTCATGAGATTATCAAAAAGGATCTTCACCTAGATCCTTTTAAATTAAAAATGAAGTTTTA
AATCAATCTAAAGTATATATGAGTAAACTTGGTCTGACAGTTACCAATGCTTAATCAGTGAGGCACCTAT
CTCAGCGATCTGTCTATTTCGTTCATCCATAGTTGCCTGACTCCCCGTCGTGTAGATAACTACGATACGG
GAGGGCTTACCATCTGGCCCCAGTGCTGCAATGATACCGCGAGACCCACGCTCACCGGCTCCAGATTTAT
CAGCAATAAACCAGCCAGCCGGAAGGGCCGAGCGCAGAAGTGGTCCTGCAACTTTATCCGCCTCCATCCA
GTCTATTAATTGTTGCCGGGAAGCTAGAGTAAGTAGTTCGCCAGTTAATAGTTTGCGCAACGTTGTTGCC
ATTGCTACAGGCATCGTGGTGTCACGCTCGTCGTTTGGTATGGCTTCATTCAGCTCCGGTTCCCAACGAT
CAAGGCGAGTTACATGATCCCCCATGTTGTGCAAAAAAGCGGTTAGCTCCTTCGGTCCTCCGATCGTTGT
CAGAAGTAAGTTGGCCGCAGTGTTATCACTCATGGTTATGGCAGCACTGCATAATTCTCTTACTGTCATG
CCATCCGTAAGATGCTTTTCTGTGACTGGTGAGTACTCAACCAAGTCATTCTGAGAATAGTGTATGCGGC
GACCGAGTTGCTCTTGCCCGGCGTCAATACGGGATAATACCGCGCCACATAGCAGAACTTTAAAAGTGCT
CATCATTGGAAAACGTTCTTCGGGGCGAAAACTCTCAAGGATCTTACCGCTGTTGAGATCCAGTTCGATG
TAACCCACTCGTGCACCCAACTGATCTTCAGCATCTTTTACTTTCACCAGCGTTTCTGGGTGAGCAAAAA
CAGGAAGGCAAAATGCCGCAAAAAAGGGAATAAGGGCGACACGGAAATGTTGAATACTCATACTCTTCCT
TTTTCAATATTATTGAAGCATTTATCAGGGTTATTGTCTCATGAGCGGATACATATTTGAATGTATTTAG
AAAAATAAACAAATAGGGGTTCCGCGCACATTTCCCCGAAAAGTGCCACCTGACGTCGACGGATCGGGAG
ATCTCCCGATCCCCTATGGTGCACTCTCAGTACAATCTGCTCTGATGCCGCATAGTTAAGCCAGTATCTG
CTCCCTGCTTGTGTGTTGGAGGTCGCTGAGTAGTGCGCGAGCAAAATTTAAGCTACAACAAGGCAAGGCT
TGACCGACAATTGCATGAAGAATCTGCTTAGGGTTAGGCGTTTTGCGCTGCTTCGCGATGTACGGGCCAG
ATATACGCGTTGACATTGATTATTGACTAGTTATTAATAGTAATCAATTACGGGGTCATTAGTTCATAGC
CCATATATGGAGTTCCGCGTTACATAACTTACGGTAAATGGCCCGCCTGGCTGACCGCCCAACGACCCCC
GCCCATTGACGTCAATAATGACGTATGTTCCCATAGTAACGCCAATAGGGACTTTCCATTGACGTCAATG
GGTGGAGTATTTACGGTAAACTGCCCACTTGGCAGTACATCAAGTGTATCATATGCCAAGTACGCCCCCT
ATTGACGTCAATGACGGTAAATGGCCCGCCTGGCATTATGCCCAGTACATGACCTTATGGGACTTTCCTA
CTTGGCAGTACATCTACGTATTAGTCATCGCTATTACCATGGTGATGCGGTTTTGGCAGTACATCAATGG
GCGTGGATAGCGGTTTGACTCACGGGGATTTCCAAGTCTCCACCCCATTGACGTCAATGGGAGTTTGTTT
TGGCACCAAAATCAACGGGACTTTCCAAAATGTCGTAACAACTCCGCCCCATTGACGCAAATGGGCGGTA
GGCGTGTACGGTGGGAGGTCTATATAAGCAGAGCTCTCCCTATCAGTGATAGAGATCTCCCTATCAGTGA
TAGAGATCGTCGACGAGCTCGTTTAGTGAACCGTCAGATCGCCTGGAGACGCCATCCACGCTGTTTTGAC
CTCCATAGAAGACACCGGGACCGATCCAGCCTCCGGACTCTAGCGTTTAAACTTAAGCTTGGTACCGAGC
TCGGATCCACTAGTCCAGTGTGGTGGAATTCTGCAGATATCAACAAGTTTGTACAAAAAAGTTGGCATGT
TCGTGTTCCTGGTGCTGCTGCCACTGGTGAGCTCCCAGTGCGTGAACCTGACCACCAGAACCCAGCTGCC
ACCTGCCTACACCAACTCCTTCACCAGGGGCGTGTACTACCCAGACAAGGTGTTCAGATCCAGCGTGCTG
CACTCTACCCAGGACCTGTTCCTGCCATTCTTCTCTAACGTGACCTGGTTCCACGCCATCCACGTGTCTG
GAACCAACGGCACCAAGAGATTCGACAACCCAGTGCTGCCATTCAACGACGGCGTGTACTTCGCTTCTAC
CGAGAAGTCTAACATCATCAGGGGTTGGATCTTCGGAACCACCCTGGACTCTAAGACCCAGTCTCTGCTG
ATCGTGAACAACGCTACCAACGTGGTGATCAAGGTGTGCGAGTTCCAGTTCTGCAACGACCCATTCCTGG
GAGTGTACTACCACAAGAACAACAAGTCTTGGATGGAAAGCGAGTTCAGGGTGTACAGCTCTGCTAACAA
CTGCACCTTCGAGTACGTGTCTCAGCCTTTCCTGATGGACCTGGAAGGAAAGCAGGGAAACTTCAAGAAC
CTGAGAGAGTTCGTGTTCAAGAACATCGACGGTTACTTCAAGATATACAGCAAGCACACCCCAATCAACC
TGGTGAGGGACCTGCCACAGGGTTTCTCTGCTCTGGAGCCCCTGGTGGACCTGCCAATCGGCATCAACAT
CACCAGGTTCCAGACCCTGCACAGGTCTTACCTGACCCCAGGCGACAGCAGCTCTGGATGGACCGCCGGC
GCCGCTGCTTACTACGTGGGATACCTGCAGCCAAGGACCTTCCTGCTGAAGTACAACGAAAACGGCACCA
TCACCGACGCCGTGGACTGCGCTCTGGACCCACTGTCTGAGACCAAGTGCACCCTGAAGTCTTTCACCGT
GGAAAAGGGAATCTACCAGACCAGCAACTTCCGCGTGCAGCCCACCGAGTCTATCGTGAGATTCCCAAAC
ATCACCAACCTGTGCCCATTCGGAGAAGTGTTCAACGCTACCAGGTTCGCCAGCGTGTACGCTTGGAACA
GGAAGAGAATCAGCAACTGCGTGGCCGACTACTCTGTGCTGTACAACTCTGCCTCCTTCTCCACCTTCAA
GTGCTACGGCGTGTCCCCAACCAAGCTGAACGACCTGTGCTTCACCAACGTGTACGCTGACTCCTTCGTG
ATCAGAGGAGACGAAGTGAGACAGATCGCTCCCGGTCAGACCGGAAAGATCGCCGACTACAACTACAAGC
TGCCAGACGACTTCACCGGTTGCGTGATCGCTTGGAACTCTAACAACCTGGACTCTAAGGTGGGAGGCAA
CTACAACTACCTGTACAGGCTGTTCCGCAAGAGCAACCTGAAGCCTTTCGAAAGGGACATCAGCACCGAA
ATCTACCAGGCTGGATCTACCCCATGCAACGGAGTGGAAGGATTCAACTGCTACTTCCCTCTGCAGTCTT
ACGGATTCCAGCCAACCAACGGAGTGGGATACCAGCCATACAGAGTGGTGGTGCTGTCTTTCGAGCTGCT
GCACGCTCCTGCTACCGTGTGCGGACCAAAGAAGTCTACCAACCTGGTGAAGAACAAGTGCGTGAACTTC
AACTTCAACGGACTGACCGGAACCGGAGTGCTGACCGAATCCAACAAGAAGTTCCTGCCTTTCCAGCAGT
TCGGTAGAGACATCGCCGACACCACCGACGCTGTGAGAGACCCACAGACCCTGGAAATCCTGGACATCAC
CCCCTGCTCTTTCGGAGGAGTGAGCGTGATCACCCCAGGAACCAACACCTCCAACCAGGTGGCCGTGCTG
TACCAGGACGTGAACTGCACCGAAGTGCCAGTGGCCATCCACGCTGACCAGCTGACCCCAACCTGGAGAG
TGTACAGCACCGGATCTAACGTGTTCCAGACCCGTGCCGGCTGCCTGATCGGAGCCGAGCACGTGAACAA
CTCCTACGAATGCGACATCCCAATCGGAGCTGGCATCTGCGCTTCTTACCAGACCCAGACCAACAGCCCA
AGAAGGGCCAGATCCGTGGCCTCTCAGAGCATCATCGCCTACACCATGAGCCTGGGCGCTGAAAACAGCG
TGGCTTACAGCAACAACTCTATCGCCATCCCAACCAACTTCACCATCTCTGTGACCACCGAAATCCTGCC
AGTGAGCATGACCAAGACCAGCGTGGACTGCACCATGTACATCTGCGGAGACTCTACCGAATGCTCTAAC
CTGCTGCTGCAGTACGGCAGCTTCTGCACCCAGCTGAACCGCGCTCTGACCGGAATCGCTGTGGAGCAGG
ACAAGAACACCCAGGAAGTGTTCGCTCAGGTGAAGCAGATATACAAGACCCCACCTATCAAGGACTTCGG
AGGATTCAACTTCTCTCAGATCCTGCCCGACCCATCTAAGCCCTCTAAGAGGTCTTTCATCGAAGACCTG
CTGTTCAACAAGGTGACCCTGGCCGACGCCGGTTTCATCAAGCAGTACGGTGACTGCCTGGGAGACATCG
CCGCTAGAGACCTGATCTGCGCCCAGAAGTTCAACGGTCTGACCGTGCTGCCACCACTGCTGACCGACGA
GATGATCGCCCAGTACACCTCTGCCCTGCTGGCTGGAACCATCACCTCTGGTTGGACCTTCGGAGCTGGC
GCCGCCCTGCAGATCCCATTCGCTATGCAGATGGCCTACCGTTTCAACGGTATCGGAGTGACCCAGAACG
TGCTGTACGAAAACCAGAAGCTGATCGCTAACCAGTTCAACTCTGCTATCGGAAAGATCCAGGACTCCCT
GTCCTCTACCGCTTCTGCCCTGGGAAAGCTGCAGGACGTGGTGAACCAGAACGCCCAGGCCCTGAACACC
CTGGTGAAGCAGCTGTCTTCTAACTTCGGAGCCATCTCCTCTGTGCTGAACGACATCCTGTCTAGGCTGG
ACAAGGTGGAAGCCGAGGTGCAGATCGACAGACTGATCACCGGAAGACTGCAGTCTCTGCAGACCTACGT
GACCCAGCAGCTGATCAGGGCCGCTGAAATCAGAGCTTCTGCCAACCTGGCTGCCACCAAGATGTCCGAA
TGCGTGCTGGGCCAGTCTAAGAGGGTGGACTTCTGCGGAAAGGGATACCACCTGATGTCCTTCCCACAGT
CTGCTCCACACGGAGTGGTGTTCCTGCACGTGACCTACGTGCCCGCCCAGGAAAAGAACTTCACCACCGC
CCCAGCTATCTGCCACGACGGAAAGGCTCACTTCCCCAGGGAGGGAGTGTTCGTGTCTAACGGAACCCAC
TGGTTCGTGACCCAGAGGAACTTCTACGAGCCACAGATCATCACCACCGACAACACCTTCGTGTCTGGAA
ACTGCGACGTGGTGATCGGAATCGTGAACAACACCGTGTACGACCCACTGCAGCCAGAACTGGACTCTTT
CAAGGAGGAACTGGACAAGTACTTCAAGAACCACACCTCTCCAGACGTGGACCTGGGAGACATCTCCGGA
ATCAACGCCTCTGTGGTGAACATCCAGAAGGAAATCGACAGACTGAACGAGGTGGCCAAGAACCTGAACG
AATCTCTGATCGACCTGCAGGAACTGGGAAAGTACGAGCAGTACATCAAGTGGCCCTGGTACATCTGGCT
GGGTTTCATCGCTGGTCTGATCGCTATCGTGATGGTGACCATCATGCTGTGCTGCATGACCTCTTGCTGC
TCTTGCCTGAAGGGATGCTGCTCTTGCGGATCTTGCTGCAAGTTCGACGAGGACGACTCCGAGCCTGTGC
TGAAGGGTGTGAAGCTGCACTACACCTACCCAACTTTCTTGTACAAAGTGGTTGATATCAAGGCCGCCGA
CATCACCAGCCTGTACAAGAAAGTGGGGTGGAGCCATCCCCAGTTCGAGAAGGGCGGAGGATCTGGCGGC
GGAAGCGGCGGAGGAAGCTGGTCCCACCCTCAGTTTGAGAAAGGCACCGAGCTGGGCAGCACCATGGCCA
GCTACCCCTACGACGTGCCCGACTACGCCAAGGACAACACCGTGCCCCTGAAGCTGATCGCCCTGCTGGC
CAACGGCGAGTTCCACTCTGGCGAGCAGCTGGGCGAGACACTGGGCATGAGCAGAGCCGCCATCAACAAG
CACATCCAGACCCTGCGGGACTGGGGCGTGGACGTGTTCACAGTGCCCGGCAAGGGCTACAGCCTGCCCG
AGCCCATCCAGCTGCTGAACGCCAAGCAGATCCTGGGCCAGCTGGATGGCGGATCTGTGGCCGTGCTGCC
CGTGATCGACAGCACCAACCAGTATCTGCTCGACCGGATCGGCGAGCTGAAGTCCGGCGACGCCTGTATC
GCCGAGTACCAGCAGGCCGGCAGAGGCGGCAGGGGCAGAAAGTGGTTCAGCCCCTTCGGCGCCAACCTGT
ACCTGAGCATGTTCTGGAGACTGGAACAGGGCCCAGCCGCCGCTATTGGCCTGAGCCTGGTCATCGGCAT
CGTGATGGCCGAGGTGCTGCGGAAGCTGGGCGCCGACAAAGTGCGCGTGAAGTGGCCCAACGACCTGTAT
CTGCAGGACCGGAAGCTGGCCGGCATCCTGGTGGAACTGACCGGCAAAACAGGCGACGCCGCCCAGATCG
TGATCGGCGCTGGCATCAACATGGCCATGCGGCGGGTGGAAGAGAGCGTGGTCAACCAGGGCTGGATCAC
CCTGCAGGAAGCCGGCATCAACCTGGACCGGAACACCCTGGCCGCCATGCTGATCAGAGAGCTGAGAGCC
GCCCTGGAACTGTTCGAGCAGGAAGGCCTGGCCCCCTACCTGAGCAGATGGGAGAAGCTGGACAACTTCA
TCAACCGGCCCGTGAAACTGATCATCGGCGACAAAGAGATCTTCGGCATCAGCCGGGGCATCGACAAGCA
GGGGGCCCTGCTCCTGGAACAGGA
